Addgene plasmid #42762: TAL3299
Depositing lab: Keith Joung. Depositing organization: Massachusetts General Hospital. Publication: Targeted gene disruption in somatic zebrafish cells using engineered TALENs. Sander JD, Cade L, Khayter C, Reyon D, Peterson RT, Joung JK, Yeh JR. Nat Biotechnol. 2011 Aug 5;29(8):697-8. doi: 10.1038/nbt.1934. PubMed 21822241.
Backbone
  Vector backbone: JDS74
  Backbone manufacturer: Addgene plasmid #32288
  Backbone size w/o insert (bp): 6447
  Vector type: Mammalian Expression ; T7
Growth in bacteria
  Bacterial resistance: Ampicillin, 100 μg/mL
  Growth temperature: 37°C
  Growth strain: XL1 Blue
  Copy number: High Copy
Gene/Insert
  Gene/Insert name: ZebrafishCommunity-jarid2a-right (alt name: jarid2a)
  Species: D. rerio (zebrafish)
  Insert size (bp): 1640
  Entrez Gene: jarid2a (a.k.a. jarid2)
  Promoter: CMV
  Tag / fusion protein: 3X Flag (N terminal on backbone); WT FOKI (C terminal on backbone)
  Cloning method: Restriction Enzyme; 5′ cloning site N/A (destroyed during cloning); 3′ cloning site N/A (destroyed during cloning)
  Sequencing primers: 5′ CMV-F; 3′ BGH-rev
Terms and licenses: Academic/Nonprofit Terms; Industry Terms: Not Available to Industry
Depositor comments: Target binding site: TGAGAGGTAGAGCACCCG It is strongly recommended that users perform a diagnostic digest to verify this plasmid prior to use. For example, a double digest of the plasmid with BamHI and KpnI should result in two bands at 2.3kb and 5.8kb.
How to cite: TAL3299 was a gift from Keith Joung (Addgene plasmid # 42762 ; http://n2t.net/addgene:42762 ; RRID:Addgene_42762)
