[The description below was written by a language model from this plasmid's Addgene catalogue record.]
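Description:
TAL3299 is a TALEN expression plasmid that encodes the right-hand monomer of a nuclease pair directed against the zebrafish (D. rerio) gene jarid2a. It is built on the JDS74 backbone, a roughly 6.4 kb TALEN framework vector classed as mammalian expression with T7 capability. It is maintained in E. coli as a high-copy plasmid under ampicillin selection. The record does not state the origin of replication, and no feature table is available, so the positions of individual elements cannot be described.

The insert of about 1.6 kb is an engineered array of TAL effector repeats assembled to recognise a specific 18-nucleotide half-site in jarid2a. It was placed into the backbone by restriction cloning that destroyed both junction sites. The backbone supplies the flanking coding sequences, so the translated product carries an N-terminal 3X FLAG epitope for detection and a C-terminal wild-type FokI cleavage domain. FokI cuts DNA only as a dimer, so this construct is meant to be used with a matching left-hand TALEN that binds the opposite strand. The pair then produces a double-strand break in the spacer between the two half-sites, and error-prone repair of that break yields disruptive indels.

Transcription is driven by the CMV promoter for direct expression in cultured cells. The T7 designation indicates that a T7 promoter is also available, which would allow in vitro synthesis of TALEN mRNA, the usual route for embryo microinjection. The use of a BGH reverse sequencing primer suggests a bovine growth hormone polyadenylation region downstream. The associated work concerns targeted gene disruption in somatic zebrafish cells, and the insert name suggests the plasmid is one of a set of TALENs made for the zebrafish community.
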