>Addgene plasmid #42762 | TAL3299 | depositor partial sequence | sequence record 57882 | TAL3299 sequence 2430 bps
TCTAGAGCTAGCACCATGGACTACAAAGACCATGACGGTGATTATAAAGATCATGACATCGATTACAAGG
ATGACGATGACAAGATGGCCCCCAAGAAGAAGAGGAAGGTGGGCATTCACCGCGGGGTACCTATGGTGGA
CTTGAGGACACTCGGTTATTCGCAACAGCAACAGGAGAAAATCAAGCCTAAGGTCAGGAGCACCGTCGCG
CAACACCACGAGGCGCTTGTGGGGCATGGCTTCACTCATGCGCATATTGTCGCGCTTTCACAGCACCCTG
CGGCGCTTGGGACGGTGGCTGTCAAATACCAAGATATGATTGCGGCCCTGCCCGAAGCCACGCACGAGGC
AATTGTAGGGGTCGGTAAACAGTGGTCGGGAGCGCGAGCACTTGAGGCGCTGCTGACTGTGGCGGGTGAG
CTTAGGGGGCCTCCGCTCCAGCTCGACACCGGGCAGCTGCTGAAGATCGCGAAGAGAGGGGGAGTAACAG
CGGTAGAGGCAGTGCACGCCTGGCGCAATGCGCTCACCGGGGCCCCCTTGAACCTGACCCCAGACCAGGT
AGTCGCAATCGCGAACAATAATGGGGGAAAGCAAGCCCTGGAAACCGTGCAAAGGTTGTTGCCGGTCCTT
TGTCAAGACCACGGCCTTACACCGGAGCAAGTCGTGGCCATTGCAAGCAACATCGGTGGCAAACAGGCTC
TTGAGACGGTTCAGAGACTTCTCCCAGTTCTCTGTCAAGCCCACGGGCTGACTCCCGATCAAGTTGTAGC
GATTGCGAATAACAATGGAGGGAAACAAGCATTGGAGACTGTCCAACGGCTCCTTCCCGTGTTGTGTCAA
GCCCACGGTTTGACGCCTGCACAAGTGGTCGCCATCGCCTCCAATATTGGCGGTAAGCAGGCGCTGGAAA
CAGTACAGCGCCTGCTGCCTGTACTGTGCCAGGATCATGGACTGACCCCAGACCAGGTAGTCGCAATCGC
GAACAATAATGGGGGAAAGCAAGCCCTGGAAACCGTGCAAAGGTTGTTGCCGGTCCTTTGTCAAGACCAC
GGCCTTACACCGGAGCAAGTCGTGGCCATTGCAAATAATAACGGTGGCAAACAGGCTCTTGAGACGGTTC
AGAGACTTCTCCCAGTTCTCTGTCAAGCCCACGGGCTGACTCCCGATCAAGTTGTAGCGATTGCGTCCAA
CGGTGGAGGGAAACAAGCATTGGAGACTGTCCAACGGCTCCTTCCCGTGTTGTGTCAAGCCCACGGTTTG
ACGCCTGCACAAGTGGTCGCCATCGCCTCCAATATTGGCGGTAAGCAGGCGCTGGAAACAGTACAGCGCC
TGCTGCCTGTACTGTGCCAGGATCATGGACTGACCCCAGACCAGGTAGTCGCAATCGCGAACAATAATGG
GGGAAAGCAAGCCCTGGAAACCGTGCAAAGGTTGTTGCCGGTCCTTTGTCAAGACCACGGCCTTACACCG
GAGCAAGTCGTGGCCATTGCAAGCAACATCGGTGGCAAACAGGCTCTTGAGACGGTTCAGAGACTTCTCC
CAGTTCTCTGTCAAGCCCACGGGCTGACTCCCGATCAAGTTGTAGCGATTGCGAATAACAATGGAGGGAA
ACAAGCATTGGAGACTGTCCAACGGCTCCTTCCCGTGTTGTGTCAAGCCCACGGTTTGACGCCTGCACAA
GTGGTCGCCATCGCCAGCCATGATGGCGGTAAGCAGGCGCTGGAAACAGTACAGCGCCTGCTGCCTGTAC
TGTGCCAGGATCATGGACTGACCCCAGACCAGGTAGTCGCAATCGCGTCGAACATTGGGGGAAAGCAAGC
CCTGGAAACCGTGCAAAGGTTGTTGCCGGTCCTTTGTCAAGACCACGGCCTTACACCGGAGCAAGTCGTG
GCCATTGCATCCCACGACGGTGGCAAACAGGCTCTTGAGACGGTTCAGAGACTTCTCCCAGTTCTCTGTC
AAGCCCACGGGCTGACTCCCGATCAAGTTGTAGCGATTGCGTCGCATGACGGAGGGAAACAAGCATTGGA
GACTGTCCAACGGCTCCTTCCCGTGTTGTGTCAAGCCCACGGTTTGACGCCTGCACAAGTGGTCGCCATC
GCCAGCCATGATGGCGGTAAGCAGGCGCTGGAAACAGTACAGCGCCTGCTGCCTGTACTGTGCCAGGATC
ATGGACTGACACCCGAACAGGTGGTCGCCATTGCTAATAATAACGGAGGACGGCCAGCCTTGGAGTCCAT
CGTAGCCCAATTGTCCAGGCCCGATCCCGCGTTGGCTGCGTTAACGAATGACCATCTGGTGGCGTTGGCA
TGTCTTGGTGGACGACCCGCGCTCGATGCAGTCAAAAAGGGTCTGCCTCATGCTCCCGCATTGATCAAAA
GAACCAACCGGCGGATTCCCGAGAGAACTTCCCATCGAGTCGCGGGATCC
