>Addgene plasmid #42762 | TAL3299 | addgene partial sequence | sequence record 60760 | JDS-TALEN-F 5'-TAGGGGTCGGTAAACAGTGG-3'
GCGGGTGAGCTTAGGGGGCCTCCGCTCCAGCTCGACACCGGGCAGCTGCTGAAGATCGCGAAGAGAGGGG
GAGTAACAGCGGTAGAGGCAGTGCACGCCTGGCGCAATGCGCTCACCGGGGCCCCCTTGAACCTGACCCC
AGACCAGGTAGTCGCAATCGCGAACAATAATGGGGGAAAGCAAGCCCTGGAAACCGTGCAAAGGTTGTTG
CCGGTCCTTTGTCAAGACCACGGCCTTACACCGGAGCAAGTCGTGGCCATTGCAAGCAACATCGGTGGCA
AACAGGCTCTTGAGACGGTTCAGAGACTTCTCCCAGTTCTCTGTCAAGCCCACGGGCTGACTCCCGATCA
AGTTGTAGCGATTGCGAATAACAATGGAGGGAAACAAGCATTGGAGACTGTCCAACGGCTCCTTCCCGTG
TTGTGTCAAGCCCACGGTTTGACGCCTGCACAAGTGGTCGCCATCGCCTCCAATATTGGCGGTAAGCAGG
CGCTGGAAACAGTACAGCGCCTGCTGCCTGTACTGTGCCAGGATCATGGACTGACCCCAGACCAGGTAGT
CGCAATCGCGAACAATAATGGGGGAAAGCAAGCCCTGGAAACCGTGCAAAGGTTGTTGCCGGTCCTTTGT
CAAGACCACGGCCTTACACCGGAGCAAGTCGTGGCCATTGCAAATAATAACGGTGGCAAACAGGCTCTTG
AGACGGTTCAGAGACTTCTCCCAGTTCTCTGTCAAGCCCACGGGCTGACTCCCGATCAAGTTGTAGCGAT
TGCGTCCAACGGTGGAGGGAAACAAGCATTGGAGACTGTCCAACGGCTCCTTCCCGTGTTGTGTCAAGCC
CACGGTTTGACGCCTGCACAAGTGGTCGCCATC
